>Addgene plasmid #194500 | Tet-Inducible Mouse C325A Caspase-9 Mutant | addgene full sequence | sequence record 385958 | Addgene NGS Result
GACGGATCGGGAGATCTCCCGATCCCCTATGGTGCACTCTCAGTACAATCTGCTCTGATGCCGCATAGTT
AAGCCAGTATCTGCTCCCTGCTTGTGTGTTGGAGGTCGCTGAGTAGTGCGCGAGCAAAATTTAAGCTACA
ACAAGGCAAGGCTTGACCGACAATTGCATGAAGAATCTGCTTAGGGTTAGGCGTTTTGCGCTGCTTCGCG
ATGTACGGGCCAGATATACGCGTTGACATTGATTATTGACTAGTTATTAATAGTAATCAATTACGGGGTC
ATTAGTTCATAGCCCATATATGGAGTTCCGCGTTACATAACTTACGGTAAATGGCCCGCCTGGCTGACCG
CCCAACGACCCCCGCCCATTGACGTCAATAATGACGTATGTTCCCATAGTAACGCCAATAGGGACTTTCC
ATTGACGTCAATGGGTGGAGTATTTACGGTAAACTGCCCACTTGGCAGTACATCAAGTGTATCATATGCC
AAGTACGCCCCCTATTGACGTCAATGACGGTAAATGGCCCGCCTGGCATTATGCCCAGTACATGACCTTA
TGGGACTTTCCTACTTGGCAGTACATCTACGTATTAGTCATCGCTATTACCATGGTGATGCGGTTTTGGC
AGTACATCAATGGGCGTGGATAGCGGTTTGACTCACGGGGATTTCCAAGTCTCCACCCCATTGACGTCAA
TGGGAGTTTGTTTTGGCACCAAAATCAACGGGACTTTCCAAAATGTCGTAACAACTCCGCCCCATTGACG
CAAATGGGCGGTAGGCGTGTACGGTGGGAGGTCTATATAAGCAGAGCTCTCCCTATCAGTGATAGAGATC
TCCCTATCAGTGATAGAGATCGTCGACGAGCTCGTTTAGTGAACCGTCAGATCGCCTGGAGACGCCATCC
ACGCTGTTTTGACCTCCATAGAAGACACCGGGACCGATCCAGCCTCCGGACTCTAGCGTTTAAACTTAAG
CTTGGTACCCTCGCCATGGACGAGGCGGACCGGCAGCTCCTGCGGCGATGCAGGGTGCGCCTAGTGAGCG
AGCTGCAAGTCGCGGAGCTCTGGGACGCTCTGCTGAGTCGAGAGCTCTTCACGCGCGACATGATCGAGGA
TATTCAGCAGGCAGGATCTGGGTCTCGGCGGGATCAGGCCAGGCAGCTGGTCACAGACCTTGAGACCCGA
GGGAGGCAGGCCCTTCCTCTCTTCATCTCCTGCTTAGAGGACACAGGCCAAGGCACCCTGGCTTCACTCT
TGCAAAGCGGTCGGCAAGCAGCCAAGCAGGATCCAGAGGCTGTTAAACCCCTAGACCACCTGGTGCCTGT
GGTCCTGGGACCAATGGGACTCACAGCAAAGGAGCAGAGAGTAGTGAAGCTGGACCCGTCACAGCCTGCC
GTGGGAAACCTCACCCCAGTGGTGCTGGGGCCAGAAGAGCTCTGGCCTGCTCGGCTCAAGCCAGAGGTTC
TCAGACCAGAAACACCCAGGCCCGTGGACATTGGTTCTGGCGGAGCTCATGATGTCTGTGTTCCAGGGAA
GATCAGGGGACATGCAGATATGGCATACACCCTGGATTCGGATCCCTGTGGCCACTGCCTCATCATCAAC
AATGTGAACTTCTGCCCTTCCTCGGGGCTCGGCACACGCACGGGCTCCAACTTGGACCGTGACAAACTTG
AGCACCGATTCCGCTGGCTGCGCTTCATGGTGGAGGTGAAGAACGACCTGACTGCCAAGAAAATGGTCAC
GGCTTTGATGGAGATGGCACACCGGAACCACCGTGCCCTGGACTGCTTTGTGGTGGTCATCCTCTCTCAT
GGCTGCCAGGCCAGCCACCTCCAGTTCCCGGGTGCTGTCTATGGGACAGATGGATGCTCCGTGTCCATTG
AGAAAATTGTGAATATCTTCAACGGGAGCGGCTGCCCCAGCCTGGGAGGGAAGCCCAAGCTCTTCTTCAT
CCAGGCCGCGGGTGGTGAGCAGAAAGACCATGGCTTTGAGGTGGCCTGCACTTCCTCTCAAGGCAGGACC
TTGGACAGTGACTCTGAGCCAGATGCTGTCCCCTATCAGGAAGGCCCAAGGCCCTTGGACCAGCTGGATG
CTGTGTCAAGTTTGCCTACCCCCAGTGACATCCTTGTGTCCTACTCCACCTTCCCAGGTTTTGTCTCCTG
GAGGGACAAGAAAAGTGGCTCCTGGTACATCGAGACCTTGGATGGCATTCTGGAGCAGTGGGCTCGCTCT
GAAGACCTGCAGTCCCTCCTTCTCAGGGTTGCCAATGCTGTTTCTGCGAAAGGGACTTACAAGCAGATTC
CTGGCTGTTTTAACTTCCTCCGGAAAAAGCTGTTTTTTAAAACTTCATGAGGCTCGGGGCTGCTCTCTGC
CTCATTATTCTCTCCGAAGGAATTCTGCAGATATCCAGCACAGTGGCGGCCGCTCGAGTCTAGAGGGCCC
GTTTAAACCCGCTGATCAGCCTCGACTGTGCCTTCTAGTTGCCAGCCATCTGTTGTTTGCCCCTCCCCCG
TGCCTTCCTTGACCCTGGAAGGTGCCACTCCCACTGTCCTTTCCTAATAAAATGAGGAAATTGCATCGCA
TTGTCTGAGTAGGTGTCATTCTATTCTGGGGGGTGGGGTGGGGCAGGACAGCAAGGGGGAGGATTGGGAA
GACAATAGCAGGCATGCTGGGGATGCGGTGGGCTCTATGGCTTCTGAGGCGGAAAGAACCAGCTGGGGCT
CTAGGGGGTATCCCC
[124 nt withheld, positions 2746-2869]
C
[91 nt withheld, positions 2871-2961]
A
[49 nt withheld, positions 2963-3011]
CCTTTGACGTTGGAGTCCACGTTCTTT
[37 nt withheld, positions 3039-3075]
ACCCTATCTCGGTCTATTCTTTTGATTTATAAGGGATTTTGCCGATTTCGGCCTATTGGTTAAAAAATGA
GCTGATTTAACAAAAATTTAACGCGAATTAATTCTGTGGAATGTGTGTCAGTTAGGGTGTGGAAAGTCCC
CAGGCTCCCCAGCAGGCAGAAGTATGCAAAGCATGCATCTCAATTAGTCAGCAACCAGGTGTGGAAAGTC
CCCAGGCTCCCCAGCAGGCAGAAGTATGCAAAGCATGCATCTCAATTAGTCAGCAACCATAGTCCCGCCC
CTAACTCCGCCCATCCCGCCCCTAACTCCGCCCAGTTCCGCCCATTCTCCGCCCCATGGCTGACTAATTT
TTTTTATTTATGCAGAGGCCGAGGCCGCCTCTGCCTCTGAGCTATTCCAGAAGTAGTGAGGAGGCTTTTT
TGGAGGCCTAGGCTTTTGCAAAAAGCTCCCGGGAGCTTGTATATCCATTTTCGGATCTGATCAGCACGTG
TTGACAATTAATCATCGGCATAGTATATCGGCATAGTATAATACGACAAGGTGAGGAACTAAACCATGGC
CAAGTTGACCAGTGCCGTTCCGGTGCTCACCGCGCGCGACGTCGCCGGAGCGGTCGAGTTCTGGACCGAC
CGGCTCGGGTTCTCCCGGGACTTCGTGGAGGACGACTTCGCCGGTGTGGTCCGGGACGACGTGACCCTGT
TCATCAGCGCGGTCCAGGACCAGGTGGTGCCGGACAACACCCTGGCCTGGGTGTGGGTGCGCGGCCTGGA
CGAGCTGTACGCCGAGTGGTCGGAGGTCGTGTCCACGAACTTCCGGGACGCCTCCGGGCCGGCCATGACC
GAGATCGGCGAGCAGCCGTGGGGGCGGGAGTTCGCCCTGCGCGACCCGGCCGGCAACTGCGTGCACTTCG
TGGCCGAGGAGCAGGACTGACACGTGCTACGAGATTTCGATTCCACCGCCGCCTTCTATGAAAGGTTGGG
CTTCGGAATCGTTTTCCGGGACGCCGGCTGGATGATCCTCCAGCGCGGGGATCTCATGCTGGAGTTCTTC
GCCCACCCCAACTTGTTTATTGCAGCTTATAATGGTTACAAATAAAGCAATAGCATCACAAATTTCACAA
ATAAAGCATTTTTTTCACTGCATTCTAGTTGTGGTTTGTCCAAACTCATCAATGTATCTTATCATGTCTG
TATACCGTCGACCTCTAGCTAGAGCTTGGCGTAATCATGGTCATAGCTGTTTCCTGTGTGAAATTGTTAT
CCGCTCACAATTCCACACAACATACGAGCCGGAAGCATAAAGTGTAAAGCCTGGGGTGCCTAATGAGTGA
GCTAACTCACATTAATTGCGTTGCGCTCACTGCCCGCTTTCCAGTCGGGAAACCTGTCGTGCCAGCTGCA
TTAATGAATCGGCCAACGCGCGGGGAGAGGCGGTTTGCGTATTGGGCGCTCTTCCGCTTCCTCGCTCACT
GACTCGCTGCGCTCGGTCGTTCGGCTGCGGCGAGCGGTATCAGCTCACTCAAAGGCGGTAATACGGTTAT
CCACAGAATCAGGGGATAACGCAGGAAAGAACATGTGAGCAAAAGGCCAGCAAAAGGCCAGGAACCGTAA
AAAGGCCGCGTTGCTGGCGTTTTTCCATAGGCTCCGCCCCCCTGACGAGCATCACAAAAATCGACGCTCA
AGTCAGAGGTGGCGAAACCCGACAGGACTATAAAGATACCAGGCGTTTCCCCCTGGAAGCTCCCTCGTGC
GCTCTCCTGTTCCGACCCTGCCGCTTACCGGATACCTGTCCGCCTTTCTCCCTTCGGGAAGCGTGGCGCT
TTCTCATAGCTCACGCTGTAGGTATCTCAGTTCGGTGTAGGTCGTTCGCTCCAAGCTGGGCTGTGTGCAC
GAACCCCCCGTTCAGCCCGACCGCTGCGCCTTATCCGGTAACTATCGTCTTGAGTCCAACCCGGTAAGAC
ACGACTTATCGCCACTGGCAGCAGCCACTGGTAACAGGATTAGCAGAGCGAGGTATGTAGGCGGTGCTAC
AGAGTTCTTGAAGTGGTGGCCTAACTACGGCTACACTAGAAGAACAGTATTTGGTATCTGCGCTCTGCTG
AAGCCAGTTACCTTCGGAAAAAGAGTTGGTAGCTCTTGATCCGGCAAACAAACCACCGCTGGTAGCGGTG
GTTTTTTTGTTTGCAAGCAGCAGATTACGCGCAGAAAAAAAGGATCTCAAGAAGATCCTTTGATCTTTTC
TACGGGGTCTGACGCTCAGTGGAACGAAAACTCACGTTAAGGGATTTTGGTCATGAGATTATCAAAAAGG
ATCTTCACCTAGATCCTTTTAAATTAAAAATGAAGTTTTAAATCAATCTAAAGTATATATGAGTAAACTT
GGTCTGACAGTTACCAATGCTTAATCAGTGAGGCACCTATCTCAGCGATCTGTCTATTTCGTTCATCCAT
AGTTGCCTGACTCCCCGTCGTGTAGATAACTACGATACGGGAGGGCTTACCATCTGGCCCCAGTGCTGCA
ATGATACCGCGAGACCCACGCTCACCGGCTCCAGATTTATCAGCAATAAACCAGCCAGCCGGAAGGGCCG
AGCGCAGAAGTGGTCCTGCAACTTTATCCGCCTCCATCCAGTCTATTAATTGTTGCCGGGAAGCTAGAGT
AAGTAGTTCGCCAGTTAATAGTTTGCGCAACGTTGTTGCCATTGCTACAGGCATCGTGGTGTCACGCTCG
TCGTTTGGTATGGCTTCATTCAGCTCCGGTTCCCAACGATCAAGGCGAGTTACATGATCCCCCATGTTGT
GCAAAAAAGCGGTTAGCTCCTTCGGTCCTCCGATCGTTGTCAGAAGTAAGTTGGCCGCAGTGTTATCACT
CATGGTTATGGCAGCACTGCATAATTCTCTTACTGTCATGCCATCCGTAAGATGCTTTTCTGTGACTGGT
GAGTACTCAACCAAGTCATTCTGAGAATAGTGTATGCGGCGACCGAGTTGCTCTTGCCCGGCGTCAATAC
GGGATAATACCGCGCCACATAGCAGAACTTTAAAAGTGCTCATCATTGGAAAACGTTCTTCGGGGCGAAA
ACTCTCAAGGATCTTACCGCTGTTGAGATCCAGTTCGATGTAACCCACTCGTGCACCCAACTGATCTTCA
GCATCTTTTACTTTCACCAGCGTTTCTGGGTGAGCAAAAACAGGAAGGCAAAATGCCGCAAAAAAGGGAA
TAAGGGCGACACGGAAATGTTGAATACTCATACTCTTCCTTTTTCAATATTATTGAAGCATTTATCAGGG
TTATTGTCTCATGAGCGGATACATATTTGAATGTATTTAGAAAAATAAACAAATAGGGGTTCCGCGCACA
TTTCCCCGAAAAGTGCCACCTGACGTC
Features (pLannotate 1.2.2; 22 found; start..end, strand, type, name):
     28..80      -  misc_feature   bom (fragment): basis of mobility region from pBR322
    235..614     +  enhancer       CMV enhancer: human cytomegalovirus immediate early enhancer
    615..818     +  promoter       CMV promoter: human cytomegalovirus (CMV) immediate early promoter
    820..839     +  promoter       PLtetO-1 promoter (fragment): modified phage lambda PL promoter with tet operator sites (Lutz and Bujard, 1997)
    841..860     +  promoter       PLtetO-1 promoter (fragment): modified phage lambda PL promoter with tet operator sites (Lutz and Bujard, 1997)
    868..901     +  promoter       TRE3GV promoter (fragment): 3rd-generation Tet-responsive promoter that can be activated by binding of Tet-On® 3G, optimized for retroviral and lentiviral vectors
    996..2357    +  CDS            Casp9: CASP9_MOUSE - Also known as Mch6. Experimental evidence at protein level: Swiss-Prot protein existence level 1. Involved in the activation cascade of caspases responsible for apoptosis execution. Binding of caspase-9 to Apaf-1 leads to activation of the protease which then cleaves and activates caspase-3. Promotes DNA damage-induced apoptosis in a ABL1/c-Abl-dependent manner. Proteolytically cleaves poly(ADP-ribose) polymerase (PARP) (By similarity). From Mus musculus (Mouse).
   2476..2700    +  polyA_signal   bGH poly(A) signal: bovine growth hormone polyadenylation signal
   2704..2725    +  promoter       SV40 promoter (fragment): SV40 enhancer and early promoter
   2746..3174    +  rep_origin     f1 ori (sequence partly withheld): f1 bacteriophage origin of replication; arrow indicates direction of (+) strand synthesis
   3188..3517    +  promoter       SV40 promoter: SV40 enhancer and early promoter
   3565..3612    +  promoter       EM7 promoter: synthetic bacterial promoter&nbsp
   3631..4005    +  CDS            BleoR: antibiotic-binding protein; Sh ble from Streptoalloteichus hindustanus; confers resistance to bleomycin, phleomycin, and Zeocin™
   4015..4140    +  CDS            ble (fragment): BLE_KLEPN - Experimental evidence at protein level: Swiss-Prot protein existence level 1. Binding protein with a strong affinity to the bleomycin family of antibiotics. Binds to CL990; an antimitotic-antibiotic compound. From Klebsiella pneumoniae.
   4135..4256    +  polyA_signal   SV40 poly(A) signal: SV40 polyadenylation signal
   4329..4345    -  protein_bind   lac operator: The lac repressor binds to the lac operator to inhibit transcription in E. coli. This inhibition can be relieved by adding lactose or isopropyl-β-D-thiogalactopyranoside (IPTG). lac repressor encoded by lacI
   4353..4383    -  promoter       lac promoter: promoter for the E. coli lac operon
   4398..4419    -  protein_bind   CAP binding site: CAP binding activates transcription in the presence of cAMP. E. coli catabolite activator protein
   4432..4524    -  CDS            lacI (fragment): lac repressor; lacI; The lac repressor binds to the lac operator to inhibit transcription in E. coli. This inhibition can be relieved by adding lactose or isopropyl-β-D-thiogalactopyranoside (IPTG).
   4707..5295    -  rep_origin     ori: high-copy-number ColE1/pMB1/pBR322/pUC origin of replication
   5466..6326    -  CDS            AmpR: β-lactamase; bla; confers resistance to ampicillin, carbenicillin, and related antibiotics
   6327..6431    -  promoter       AmpR promoter: bla
