[The description below was written by a language model from this plasmid's Addgene catalogue record and pLannotate feature annotations shown in this document.]
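Description:
Tet-Inducible Mouse C325A Caspase-9 Mutant is a mammalian expression plasmid of about 6.5 kb built on the Invitrogen pcDNA4/TO backbone. It is maintained in E. coli as a high-copy plasmid through a ColE1/pUC-type origin and selected with ampicillin via the bla gene. An f1 origin is also present. For selection in mammalian cells it carries the Sh ble Zeocin-resistance gene. This gene sits behind tandem SV40 early and bacterial EM7 promoters and is followed by an SV40 polyadenylation signal, so Zeocin can in principle be used in either host.

The payload is the mouse Casp9 coding sequence, cloned untagged between KpnI and EcoRI sites, with cysteine 325 changed to alanine to eliminate protease activity. Transcription is driven by the CMV immediate-early enhancer and promoter and terminated by the bGH polyadenylation signal. The two short fragments just downstream of the CMV promoter, annotated as tet operator-containing promoter pieces, correspond to the tandem TetO2 operators characteristic of this backbone. In cells that express the Tet repressor, the operators hold the CMV promoter silent until tetracycline or doxycycline releases the repressor. In cells without the repressor, expression would be expected to be constitutive. The repressor is not encoded on this plasmid and must be supplied separately.

The construct is intended for inducible expression of catalytically inactive caspase-9. The associated publication concerns a complex between Atg7 and caspase-9 and cross-regulation between autophagy and apoptosis, which suggests use in separating protease-independent functions of caspase-9 from its enzymatic activity.
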