Addgene plasmid #194500: Tet-Inducible Mouse C325A Caspase-9 Mutant
Purpose: Inducible Expression of Mouse C325A Caspase-9 Mutant
Depositing lab: Hannah Rabinowich. Depositing organization: University of Pittsburgh (University, School of Medicine, and Cancer Institute). Publication: A Complex between Atg7 and Caspase-9: A NOVEL MECHANISM OF CROSS-REGULATION BETWEEN AUTOPHAGY AND APOPTOSIS. Han J, Hou W, Goldstein LA, Stolz DB, Watkins SC, Rabinowich H. J Biol Chem. 2014 Mar 7;289(10):6485-6497. doi: 10.1074/jbc.M113.536854. Epub 2013 Dec 20. PubMed 24362031.
Backbone
  Vector backbone: pcDNA4/TO
  Backbone manufacturer: Invitrogen
  Backbone size w/o insert (bp): 5078
  Total vector size (bp): 6456
  Vector type: Mammalian Expression
  Selectable markers: Zeocin
Growth in bacteria
  Bacterial resistance: Ampicillin, 100 μg/mL
  Growth temperature: 37°C
  Growth strain: DH5alpha
  Copy number: High Copy
Gene/Insert
  Gene/Insert name: Mouse Caspase-9 C325A Mutant (alt name: CASP-9; ICE-LAP6; Mch6; APAF-3)
  Species: M. musculus (mouse)
  Insert size (bp): 1407
  Mutation: Changed Cysteine 325 to Alanine to eliminate protease activity
  GenBank ID: NM_015733.5
  Entrez Gene: Casp9 (a.k.a. APAF-3, CASP-9, Caspase-9, ICE-LAP6, Mch6)
  Promoter: CMV
  Tag / fusion protein: None
  Cloning method: Restriction Enzyme; 5′ cloning site KpnI (not destroyed); 3′ cloning site EcoRI (not destroyed)
  Sequencing primers: 5′ CTGGAGACGCCATCCACG; 3′ TAGAAGGCACAGTCGAGG
Terms and licenses: Academic/Nonprofit Terms; Industry Terms: Not Available to Industry
How to cite: Tet-Inducible Mouse C325A Caspase-9 Mutant was a gift from Hannah Rabinowich (Addgene plasmid # 194500 ; http://n2t.net/addgene:194500 ; RRID:Addgene_194500)
