>Addgene plasmid #194500 | Tet-Inducible Mouse C325A Caspase-9 Mutant | depositor partial sequence | sequence record 377415 | complete open reading frame for mouse C325A mutant; Forward Primer: CTGGAGACGCCATCCACG Reverse Primer: TAGAAGGCACAGTCGAGG
TTTAAACTTAAGCTTGGTACCCTCGCCATGGACGAGGCGGACCGGCAGCTCCTGCGGCGATGCAGGGTGC
GCCTAGTGAGCGAGCTGCAAGTCGCGGAGCTCTGGGACGCTCTGCTGAGTCGAGAGCTCTTCACGCGCGA
CATGATCGAGGATATTCAGCAGGCAGGATCTGGGTCTCGGCGGGATCAGGCCAGGCAGCTGGTCACAGAC
CTTGAGACCCGAGGGAGGCAGGCCCTTCCTCTCTTCATCTCCTGCTTAGAGGACACAGGCCAAGGCACCC
TGGCTTCACTCTTGCAAAGCGGTCGGCAAGCAGCCAAGCAGGATCCAGAGGCTGTTAAACCCCTAGACCA
CCTGGTGCCTGTGGTCCTGGGACCAATGGGACTCACAGCAAAGGAGCAGAGAGTAGTGAAGCTGGACCCG
TCACAGCCTGCCGTGGGAAACCTCACCCCAGTGGTGCTGGGGCCAGAAGAGCTCTGGCCTGCTCGGCTCA
AGCCAGAGGTTCTCAGACCAGAAACACCCAGGCCCGTGGACATTGGTTCTGGCGGAGCTCATGATGTCTG
TGTTCCAGGGAAGATCAGGGGACATGCAGATATGGCATACACCCTGGATTCGGATCCCTGTGGCCACTGC
CTCATCATCAACAATGTGAACTTCTGCCCTTCCTCGGGGCTCGGCACACGCACGGGCTCCAACTTGGACC
GTGACAAACTTGAGCACCGATTCCGCTGGCTGCGCTTCATGGTGGAGGTGAAGAACGACCTGACTGCCAA
GAAAATGGTCACGGCTTTGATGGAGATGGCACACCGGAACCACCGTGCCCTGGACTGCTTTGTGGTGGTC
ATCCTCTCTCATGGCTGCCAGGCCAGCCACCTCCAGTTCCCGGGTGCTGTCTATGGGACAGATGGATGCT
CCGTGTCCATTGAGAAAATTGTGAATATCTTCAACGGGAGCGGCTGCCCCAGCCTGGGAGGGAAGCCCAA
GCTCTTCTTCATCCAGGCCGCGGGTGGTGAGCAGAAAGACCATGGCTTTGAGGTGGCCTGCACTTCCTCT
CAAGGCAGGACCTTGGACAGTGACTCTGAGCCAGATGCTGTCCCCTATCAGGAAGGCCCAAGGCCCTTGG
ACCAGCTGGATGCTGTGTCAAGTTTGCCTACCCCCAGTGACATCCTTGTGTCCTACTCCACCTTCCCAGG
TTTTGTCTCCTGGAGGGACAAGAAAAGTGGCTCCTGGTACATCGAGACCTTGGATGGCATTCTGGAGCAG
TGGGCTCGCTCTGAAGACCTGCAGTCCCTCCTTCTCAGGGTTGCCAATGCTGTTTCTGCGAAAGGGACTT
ACAAGCAGATTCCTGGCTGTTTTAACTTCCTCCGGAAAAAGCTGTTTTTTAAAACTTCATGAGGCTCG
